Addgene plasmid #197093: pMAT_M10_PQQAT
Purpose: This plasmid contains the coding sequence for signaling peptide M10, which contains the PQQAT signaling motif. Digest this insert and add it to pHR_pSFFV_scFVCD19_CD8a_CD3zP2AEGFP
Depositing lab: Wendell Lim. Depositing organization: University of California, San Francisco (UCSF). Publication: Decoding CAR T cell phenotype using combinatorial signaling motif libraries and machine learning. Daniels KG, Wang S, Simic MS, Bhargava HK, Capponi S, Tonai Y, Yu W, Bianco S, Lim WA. Science. 2022 Dec 16;378(6625):1194-1200. doi: 10.1126/science.abq0225. Epub 2022 Dec 8. PubMed 36480602.
Backbone
  Vector backbone: pMAT
  Backbone manufacturer: Thermofisher
  Vector type: Mammalian Expression
Growth in bacteria
  Bacterial resistance: Ampicillin, 100 μg/mL
  Growth temperature: 37°C
  Growth strain: DH5alpha
  Copy number: High Copy
Gene/Insert
  Gene/Insert name: This plasmid contains the coding sequence for signaling peptide M10, which contains the PQQAT signaling motif.
  Species: H. sapiens (human)
Resource information
  A portion of this plasmid was derived from a plasmid made by: CD8a hinge and transmembrane domain: Provided by Michael Milone and Dr. Carl June UPENN.
Terms and licenses: Academic/Nonprofit Terms; Industry Terms: Not Available to Industry
How to cite: pMAT_M10_PQQAT was a gift from Wendell Lim (Addgene plasmid # 197093 ; http://n2t.net/addgene:197093 ; RRID:Addgene_197093)
