[The description below was written by a language model from this plasmid's Addgene catalogue record and pLannotate feature annotations shown in this document.]
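Description:
pMAT_M10_PQQAT is a small (about 2.5 kb) gene-synthesis cloning plasmid built on the commercial pMAT backbone. It serves as a donor of a single short coding module rather than as a stand-alone expression construct. It is propagated in E. coli from a high-copy ColE1/pUC-type origin and selected with ampicillin through a β-lactamase gene driven by its native bla promoter. The remaining annotated backbone elements are a T7 promoter and partial matches to an M13 origin, lacZα, lacI, an RSF origin and the pUC multiple cloning site. These appear to be remnants of the cloning vector rather than functional parts. Although the catalogue lists the vector type as mammalian expression, the feature table shows no mammalian promoter, polyadenylation signal or eukaryotic selection marker, so expression in mammalian cells depends on moving the insert into another vector.

The payload is the coding sequence for signaling peptide M10, which carries the PQQAT signaling motif. In the feature table it appears as a roughly 60-nt segment flanked by multiple-cloning-site fragments. The annotation tool matches this segment to Epstein–Barr virus LMP1, a constitutively active TNF-receptor-like protein that acts as a CD40 functional homolog and activates NF-κB family pathways. The catalogue, however, gives the insert species as human, and the record does not resolve this difference. According to the stated purpose, the insert is meant to be excised by restriction digestion and added to a pHR lentiviral-style recipient encoding an SFFV-driven anti-CD19 scFv, CD8α hinge/transmembrane, CD3ζ chimeric antigen receptor linked by P2A to EGFP. It is one part in a combinatorial signaling-motif library used to study how intracellular motif composition shapes CAR T cell phenotype.
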