Features (pLannotate 1.2.2; 11 found; start..end, strand, type, name):
      3..134     -  rep_origin     M13 ori (fragment): M13 bacteriophage origin of replication; arrow indicates direction of (+) strand synthesis
    155..311     -  CDS            lacZα (fragment): LacZα fragment of β-galactosidase; lacZ fragment
    320..338     +  promoter       T7 promoter: promoter for bacteriophage T7 RNA polymerase
    389..404     +  misc_feature   MCS (fragment): pUC18/19 multiple cloning site
    431..490     +  CDS            LMP1 (fragment): LMP1_EBVB9 - Experimental evidence at protein level: Swiss-Prot protein existence level 1. Acts as a CD40 functional homolog to prevent apoptosis of infected B-lymphocytes and drive their proliferation. Functions as a constitutively active tumor necrosis factor receptor that induces the activation of several signaling pathways, including those of the NF- kappa-B family. LMP1 signaling leads to up-regulation of antiapoptotic proteins and provide growth signals in latently infected cells. Interacts with host UBE2I and subsequently affects the sumoylation state of several cellular proteins. For e
    523..538     +  misc_feature   MCS (fragment): pUC18/19 multiple cloning site
    582..629     -  CDS            lacI (fragment): lac repressor; lacI; The lac repressor binds to the lac operator to inhibit transcription in E. coli. This inhibition can be relieved by adding lactose or isopropyl-β-D-thiogalactopyranoside (IPTG).
    666..706     -  rep_origin     RSF ori (fragment): Plasmids containing the RSF 1030 origin of replication can be propagated in E. coli cells that contain additional plasmids with compatible origins.
    784..1372    -  rep_origin     ori: high-copy-number ColE1/pMB1/pBR322/pUC origin of replication
   1543..2403    -  CDS            AmpR: β-lactamase; bla; confers resistance to ampicillin, carbenicillin, and related antibiotics
   2404..2508    -  promoter       AmpR promoter: bla
>Addgene plasmid #197093 | pMAT_M10_PQQAT | addgene full sequence | sequence record 386838 | Addgene NGS Result
CTAAATTGTAAGCGTTAATATTTTGTTAAAATTCGCGTTAAATTTTTGTTAAATCAGCTCATTTTTTAAC
CAATAGGCCGAAATCGGCAAAATCCCTTATAAATCAAAAGAATAGACCGAGATAGGGTTGAGTGGCCGCT
ACAGGGCGCTCCCATTCGCCATTCAGGCTGCGCAACTGTTGGGAAGGGCGTTTCGGTGCGGGCCTCTTCG
CTATTACGCCAGCTGGCGAAAGGGGGATGTGCTGCAAGGCGATTAAGTTGGGTAACGCCAGGGTTTTCCC
AGTCACGACGTTGTAAAACGACGGCCAGTGAGCGCGACGTAATACGACTCACTATAGGGCGAATTGGCGG
AAGGCCGTCAAGGCCACGTGTCTTGTCCAGGCGCGCCACGGTACCCGGGGATCCACCTGCAACACTCCGG
ATCAGGATCTGACGATAGCCTGCCTCATCCTCAGCAGGCCACAGATGATAGCGGCCACGAATCTGGCTCC
GGATCAGGATCCGGCAGTGGTACAAGGCAGGTGGATCCTCTAGAGTCGTTTTAATTAATGGAGCACAAGA
CTGGCCTCATGGGCCTTCCGCTCACTGCCCGCTTTCCAGTCGGGAAACCTGTCGTGCCAGCTGCATTAAC
ATGGTCATAGCTGTTTCCTTGCGTATTGGGCGCTCTCCGCTTCCTCGCTCACTGACTCGCTGCGCTCGGT
CGTTCGGGTAAAGCCTGGGGTGCCTAATGAGCAAAAGGCCAGCAAAAGGCCAGGAACCGTAAAAAGGCCG
CGTTGCTGGCGTTTTTCCATAGGCTCCGCCCCCCTGACGAGCATCACAAAAATCGACGCTCAAGTCAGAG
GTGGCGAAACCCGACAGGACTATAAAGATACCAGGCGTTTCCCCCTGGAAGCTCCCTCGTGCGCTCTCCT
GTTCCGACCCTGCCGCTTACCGGATACCTGTCCGCCTTTCTCCCTTCGGGAAGCGTGGCGCTTTCTCATA
GCTCACGCTGTAGGTATCTCAGTTCGGTGTAGGTCGTTCGCTCCAAGCTGGGCTGTGTGCACGAACCCCC
CGTTCAGCCCGACCGCTGCGCCTTATCCGGTAACTATCGTCTTGAGTCCAACCCGGTAAGACACGACTTA
TCGCCACTGGCAGCAGCCACTGGTAACAGGATTAGCAGAGCGAGGTATGTAGGCGGTGCTACAGAGTTCT
TGAAGTGGTGGCCTAACTACGGCTACACTAGAAGAACAGTATTTGGTATCTGCGCTCTGCTGAAGCCAGT
TACCTTCGGAAAAAGAGTTGGTAGCTCTTGATCCGGCAAACAAACCACCGCTGGTAGCGGTGGTTTTTTT
GTTTGCAAGCAGCAGATTACGCGCAGAAAAAAAGGATCTCAAGAAGATCCTTTGATCTTTTCTACGGGGT
CTGACGCTCAGTGGAACGAAAACTCACGTTAAGGGATTTTGGTCATGAGATTATCAAAAAGGATCTTCAC
CTAGATCCTTTTAAATTAAAAATGAAGTTTTAAATCAATCTAAAGTATATATGAGTAAACTTGGTCTGAC
AGTTACCAATGCTTAATCAGTGAGGCACCTATCTCAGCGATCTGTCTATTTCGTTCATCCATAGTTGCCT
GACTCCCCGTCGTGTAGATAACTACGATACGGGAGGGCTTACCATCTGGCCCCAGTGCTGCAATGATACC
GCGAGAACCACGCTCACCGGCTCCAGATTTATCAGCAATAAACCAGCCAGCCGGAAGGGCCGAGCGCAGA
AGTGGTCCTGCAACTTTATCCGCCTCCATCCAGTCTATTAATTGTTGCCGGGAAGCTAGAGTAAGTAGTT
CGCCAGTTAATAGTTTGCGCAACGTTGTTGCCATTGCTACAGGCATCGTGGTGTCACGCTCGTCGTTTGG
TATGGCTTCATTCAGCTCCGGTTCCCAACGATCAAGGCGAGTTACATGATCCCCCATGTTGTGCAAAAAA
GCGGTTAGCTCCTTCGGTCCTCCGATCGTTGTCAGAAGTAAGTTGGCCGCAGTGTTATCACTCATGGTTA
TGGCAGCACTGCATAATTCTCTTACTGTCATGCCATCCGTAAGATGCTTTTCTGTGACTGGTGAGTACTC
AACCAAGTCATTCTGAGAATAGTGTATGCGGCGACCGAGTTGCTCTTGCCCGGCGTCAATACGGGATAAT
ACCGCGCCACATAGCAGAACTTTAAAAGTGCTCATCATTGGAAAACGTTCTTCGGGGCGAAAACTCTCAA
GGATCTTACCGCTGTTGAGATCCAGTTCGATGTAACCCACTCGTGCACCCAACTGATCTTCAGCATCTTT
TACTTTCACCAGCGTTTCTGGGTGAGCAAAAACAGGAAGGCAAAATGCCGCAAAAAAGGGAATAAGGGCG
ACACGGAAATGTTGAATACTCATACTCTTCCTTTTTCAATATTATTGAAGCATTTATCAGGGTTATTGTC
TCATGAGCGGATACATATTTGAATGTATTTAGAAAAATAAACAAATAGGGGTTCCGCGCACATTTCCCCG
AAAAGTGCCAC
